Addgene plasmid #142970: TFORF2666
Purpose: Lentiviral vector for overexpressing transcription factor ORFs with unique 24-bp barcodes. Barcodes facilitate identification of transcription factors in pooled screens.
Depositing lab: Feng Zhang. Depositing organization: Broad Institute. Publication: A transcription factor atlas of directed differentiation. Joung J, Ma S, Tay T, Geiger-Schuller KR, Kirchgatterer PC, Verdine VK, Guo B, Arias-Garcia MA, Allen WE, Singh A, Kuksenko O, Abudayyeh OO, Gootenberg JS, Fu Z, Macrae RK, Buenrostro JD, Regev A, Zhang F. Cell. 2023 Jan 5;186(1):209-229.e26. doi: 10.1016/j.cell.2022.11.026. PubMed 36608654.
Backbone
  Vector backbone: pLX_TRC317
  Backbone manufacturer: Broad Institute Genetic Perturbation Platform
  Backbone size w/o insert (bp): 8264
  Vector type: Mammalian Expression, Lentiviral
  Selectable markers: Puromycin
Growth in bacteria
  Bacterial resistance: Ampicillin, 100 μg/mL
  Growth temperature: 37°C
  Growth strain: NEB Stable
  Copy number: High Copy
Gene/Insert
  Gene/Insert name: ZBED3
  Species: H. sapiens (human)
  Insert size (bp): 806
  Entrez Gene: ZBED3 (a.k.a. MGC15435)
  Promoter: EF1a
  Cloning method: Unknown
  Sequencing primers: 5′ GGGTGGAGACTGAAGTTAGGCCAG; 3′ CACATAGCGTAAAAGGAGCAACATAG
Terms and licenses: Academic/Nonprofit Terms; Industry Terms: Not Available to Industry
Depositor comments: NM_032367,ENST00000255198 . The transcription factor ORF portion of this plasmid was synthesized by Genewiz. Please test multiple small colonies in case of plasmid recombination. To make this collection available in a timely manner, a portion of this collection was not fully sequenced by Addgene. If an Addgene verified full plasmid sequence is not available, please contact us prior to placing an order to request the full sequence.
How to cite: TFORF2666 was a gift from Feng Zhang (Addgene plasmid # 142970 ; http://n2t.net/addgene:142970 ; RRID:Addgene_142970)
