[The description below was written by a language model from this plasmid's Addgene catalogue record and pLannotate feature annotations shown in this document.]
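Description:
TFORF2666 is a lentiviral mammalian expression plasmid built on the pLX_TRC317 backbone and carrying the human ZBED3 open reading frame. It belongs to a barcoded transcription factor ORF collection in which each construct has a unique 24-bp barcode, so that the factor can be identified in pooled overexpression screens. In bacteria the plasmid is maintained through a high-copy ColE1/pUC-type origin and selected with ampicillin via the β-lactamase gene. An f1 origin and remnants of a lac/lacZα cloning region with T7 and T3 promoters are also present in the backbone. The depositor notes that the plasmid can recombine during propagation, a common concern with LTR-containing vectors.

The viral portion has a third-generation, self-inactivating layout. An RSV promoter drives a truncated HIV-1 5' LTR, followed by the Ψ packaging signal with a gag fragment, the RRE for Rev-dependent export of the genomic RNA, a cPPT/CTS element, and a ΔU3 3' LTR with a downstream SV40 polyadenylation signal. Two expression units lie between the LTRs. The first is an SV40 early promoter driving puromycin N-acetyltransferase for selection of transduced cells. The second is a full-length EF-1α promoter driving the ZBED3 coding sequence, followed by a WPRE that enhances transcript stability and expression. The barcode is not annotated in the feature table. A short stretch matching a U6 promoter fragment sits between the ORF and the WPRE, but the record does not state its function. ZBED3 is annotated as a positive regulator of canonical Wnt/β-catenin signalling. The construct is intended for constitutive ZBED3 overexpression, individually or in pooled screens such as directed-differentiation studies.
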