Features (pLannotate 1.2.2; 31 found; start..end, strand, type, name):
      5..231     +  promoter       RSV promoter: Rous sarcoma virus enhancer/promoter
    232..412     +  LTR            5' LTR (truncated): truncated 5' long terminal repeat (LTR) from HIV-1
    459..584     +  misc_feature   HIV-1 Ψ: packaging signal of human immunodeficiency virus type 1
    568..931     +  CDS            HIV-1 gag (fragment): gag protein from human immunodeficiency virus 1; gag
   1077..1310    +  misc_feature   RRE: The Rev response element (RRE) of HIV-1 allows for Rev-dependent mRNA export from the nucleus to the cytoplasm.
   1687..1713    +  CDS            Rev (fragment): human immunodeficiency virus 1 (HIV-1) Rev protein; rev; enhances nuclear export of unspliced and incompletely spliced viral mRNAs
   1720..1743    +  promoter       SV40 promoter (fragment): SV40 early promoter
   1744..1815    +  promoter       SV40 promoter (fragment): SV40 enhancer and early promoter
   1839..1974    +  rep_origin     SV40 ori: SV40 origin of replication
   2020..2616    +  CDS            PuroR (fragment): puromycin N-acetyltransferase; pac from Streptomyces; confers resistance to puromycin
   2665..2782    +  misc_feature   cPPT/CTS: central polypurine tract and central termination sequence of HIV-1
   2847..2913    +  CDS            small t antigen (fragment): SV40 (simian virus 40) small t antigen
   2920..4098    +  promoter       EF-1α promoter: strong constitutive promoter for human elongation factor EF-1α
   4115..4816    +  CDS            ZBED3: ZBED3_HUMAN - Experimental evidence at protein level: Swiss-Prot protein existence level 1. Acts as a positive regulator in the activation of the canonical Wnt/beta-catenin signaling pathway by stabilizing cytoplasmic beta-catenin (By similarity). Involved in transcription activation of Wnt target gene expression (By similarity). Plays a role in symmetric division of blastomeres in the early stages of embryogenesis via regulation of mitotic spindle central positioning and organization of the F-actin filament network (By similarity). Plays a role in regulating the distribution of cellular organ
   4832..4885    +  promoter       U6 promoter (fragment): RNA polymerase III promoter for human U6 snRNA
   4927..5515    +  misc_feature   WPRE: woodchuck hepatitis virus posttranscriptional regulatory element
   5566..5585    +  misc_feature   cPPT/CTS (fragment): central polypurine tract and central termination sequence of HIV-1
   5587..5820    +  LTR            3' LTR (ΔU3): self-inactivating 3' long terminal repeat (LTR) from HIV-1
   5898..6019    +  polyA_signal   SV40 poly(A) signal: SV40 polyadenylation signal
   6059..6194    +  rep_origin     SV40 ori: SV40 origin of replication
   6215..6233    -  promoter       T7 promoter: promoter for bacteriophage T7 RNA polymerase
   6241..6396    +  CDS            lacZα (fragment): LacZα fragment of β-galactosidase; lacZ fragment
   6401..6829    +  rep_origin     f1 ori (sequence partly withheld): f1 bacteriophage origin of replication; arrow indicates direction of (+) strand synthesis
   6882..6986    +  promoter       AmpR promoter: bla
   6987..7847    +  CDS            AmpR: β-lactamase; bla; confers resistance to ampicillin, carbenicillin, and related antibiotics
   8018..8606    +  rep_origin     ori: high-copy-number ColE1/pMB1/pBR322/pUC origin of replication
   8789..8881    +  CDS            lacI (fragment): lac repressor; lacI; The lac repressor binds to the lac operator to inhibit transcription in E. coli. This inhibition can be relieved by adding lactose or isopropyl-β-D-thiogalactopyranoside (IPTG).
   8894..8915    +  protein_bind   CAP binding site: CAP binding activates transcription in the presence of cAMP. E. coli catabolite activator protein
   8930..8960    +  promoter       lac promoter: promoter for the E. coli lac operon
   8968..8984    +  protein_bind   lac operator: The lac repressor binds to the lac operator to inhibit transcription in E. coli. This inhibition can be relieved by adding lactose or isopropyl-β-D-thiogalactopyranoside (IPTG). lac repressor encoded by lacI
   9029..9047    +  promoter       T3 promoter: promoter for bacteriophage T3 RNA polymerase
>Addgene plasmid #142970 | TFORF2666 | addgene full sequence | sequence record 397342 | Addgene NGS Result
TTAATGTAGTCTTATGCAATACTCTTGTAGTCTTGCAACATGGTAACGATGAGTTAGCAACATGCCTTAC
AAGGAGAGAAAAAGCACCGTGCATGCCGATTGGTGGAAGTAAGGTGGTACGATCGTGCCTTATTAGGAAG
GCAACAGACGGGTCTGACATGGATTGGACGAACCACTGAATTGCCGCATTGCAGAGATATTGTATTTAAG
TGCCTAGCTCGATACATAAACGGGTCTCTCTGGTTAGACCAGATCTGAGCCTGGGAGCTCTCTGGCTAAC
TAGGGAACCCACTGCTTAAGCCTCAATAAAGCTTGCCTTGAGTGCTTCAAGTAGTGTGTGCCCGTCTGTT
GTGTGACTCTGGTAACTAGAGATCCCTCAGACCCTTTTAGTCAGTGTGGAAAATCTCTAGCAGTGGCGCC
CGAACAGGGACTTGAAAGCGAAAGGGAAACCAGAGGAGCTCTCTCGACGCAGGACTCGGCTTGCTGAAGC
GCGCACGGCAAGAGGCGAGGGGCGGCGACTGGTGAGTACGCCAAAAATTTTGACTAGCGGAGGCTAGAAG
GAGAGAGATGGGTGCGAGAGCGTCAGTATTAAGCGGGGGAGAATTAGATCGCGATGGGAAAAAATTCGGT
TAAGGCCAGGGGGAAAGAAAAAATATAAATTAAAACATATAGTATGGGCAAGCAGGGAGCTAGAACGATT
CGCAGTTAATCCTGGCCTGTTAGAAACATCAGAAGGCTGTAGACAAATACTGGGACAGCTACAACCATCC
CTTCAGACAGGATCAGAAGAACTTAGATCATTATATAATACAGTAGCAACCCTCTATTGTGTGCATCAAA
GGATAGAGATAAAAGACACCAAGGAAGCTTTAGACAAGATAGAGGAAGAGCAAAACAAAAGTAAGACCAC
CGCACAGCAAGCGGCCGCTGATCTTCAGACCTGGAGGAGGAGATATGAGGGACAATTGGAGAAGTGAATT
ATATAAATATAAAGTAGTAAAAATTGAACCATTAGGAGTAGCACCCACCAAGGCAAAGAGAAGAGTGGTG
CAGAGAGAAAAAAGAGCAGTGGGAATAGGAGCTTTGTTCCTTGGGTTCTTGGGAGCAGCAGGAAGCACTA
TGGGCGCAGCGTCAATGACGCTGACGGTACAGGCCAGACAATTATTGTCTGGTATAGTGCAGCAGCAGAA
CAATTTGCTGAGGGCTATTGAGGCGCAACAGCATCTGTTGCAACTCACAGTCTGGGGCATCAAGCAGCTC
CAGGCAAGAATCCTGGCTGTGGAAAGATACCTAAAGGATCAACAGCTCCTGGGGATTTGGGGTTGCTCTG
GAAAACTCATTTGCACCACTGCTGTGCCTTGGAATGCTAGTTGGAGTAATAAATCTCTGGAACAGATTTG
GAATCACACGACCTGGATGGAGTGGGACAGAGAAATTAACAATTACACAAGCTTAATACACTCCTTAATT
GAAGAATCGCAAAACCAGCAAGAAAAGAATGAACAAGAATTATTGGAATTAGATAAATGGGCAAGTTTGT
GGAATTGGTTTAACATAACAAATTGGCTGTGGTATATAAAATTATTCATAATGATAGTAGGAGGCTTGGT
AGGTTTAAGAATAGTTTTTGCTGTACTTTCTATAGTGAATAGAGTTAGGCAGGGATATTCACCATTATCG
TTTCAGACCCACCTCCCAACCCCGAGGGGACCCATGCATTGCATCTCAATTAGTCAGCAACCAGGTGTGG
AAAGTCCCCAGGCTCCCCAGCAGGCAGAAGTATGCAAAGCATGCGTCTCAATTAGTCAGCAACCATAGTC
CCGCCCCTAACTCCGCCCATCCCGCCCCTAACTCCGCCCAGTTCCGCCCATTCTCCGCCCCATGGCTGAC
TAATTTTTTTTATTTATGCAGAGGCCGAGGCCGCCTCGGCCTCTGAGCTATTCCAGAAGTAGTGAGGAGG
CTTTTTTGGAGGCCTAGGCTTTTGCAAAAAGCTTTCTAGAGGTACCACCGGAGCTTACCATGACCGAGTA
CAAGCCCACGGTGCGCCTCGCCACCCGCGACGACGTCCCCAGGGCCGTACGCACCCTCGCCGCCGCGTTC
GCCGACTACCCCGCCACGCGCCACACCGTCGATCCGGACCGCCACATCGAGCGGGTCACCGAGCTGCAAG
AACTCTTCCTCACGCGCGTCGGGCTCGACATCGGCAAGGTGTGGGTCGCGGACGACGGCGCCGCCGTGGC
GGTCTGGACCACGCCGGAGAGCGTCGAAGCGGGGGCGGTGTTCGCCGAGATCGGCCCGCGCATGGCCGAG
TTGAGCGGTTCCCGGCTGGCCGCGCAGCAACAGATGGAAGGCCTCCTGGCGCCGCACCGGCCCAAGGAGC
CCGCGTGGTTCCTGGCCACCGTCGGCGTCTCGCCCGACCACCAGGGCAAGGGTCTGGGCAGCGCCGTCGT
GCTCCCCGGAGTGGAGGCGGCCGAGCGCGCCGGGGTGCCCGCCTTCCTGGAGACCTCCGCGCCCCGCAAC
CTCCCCTTCTACGAGCGGCTCGGCTTCACCGTCACCGCCGACGTCGAGGTGCCCGAAGGACCGCGCACCT
GGTGCATGACCCGCAAGCCCGGTGCCAGTTAACGAATTCTAGATCTTGAGACAAATGGCAGTATTCATCC
ACAATTTTAAAAGAAAAGGGGGGATTGGGGGGTACAGTGCAGGGGAAAGAATAGTAGACATAATAGCAAC
AGACATACAAACTAAAGAATTACAAAAACAAATTACAAAAATTCAAAATTTTCGGGTTTATTACAGGGAC
AGCAGAGATCCACTTTGGCGCCGGCTCGAGGCCTGCAGGTGCAAAGATGGATAAAGTTTTAAACAGAGAG
GAATCTTTGCAGCTAATGGACCTTCTAGGTCTTGAAAGGAGTGGGAATTGGCTCCGGTGCCCGTCAGTGG
GCAGAGCGCACATCGCCCACAGTCCCCGAGAAGTTGGGGGGAGGGGTCGGCAATTGAACCGGTGCCTAGA
GAAGGTGGCGCGGGGTAAACTGGGAAAGTGATGTCGTGTACTGGCTCCGCCTTTTTCCCGAGGGTGGGGG
AGAACCGTATATAAGTGCAGTAGTCGCCGTGAACGTTCTTTTTCGCAACGGGTTTGCCGCCAGAACACAG
GTAAGTGCCGTGTGTGGTTCCCGCGGGCCTGGCCTCTTTACGGGTTATGGCCCTTGCGTGCCTTGAATTA
CTTCCACCTGGCTGCAGTACGTGATTCTTGATCCCGAGCTTCGGGTTGGAAGTGGGTGGGAGAGTTCGAG
GCCTTGCGCTTAAGGAGCCCCTTCGCCTCGTGCTTGAGTTGAGGCCTGGCCTGGGCGCTGGGGCCGCCGC
GTGCGAATCTGGTGGCACCTTCGCGCCTGTCTCGCTGCTTTCGATAAGTCTCTAGCCATTTAAAATTTTT
GATGACCTGCTGCGACGCTTTTTTTCTGGCAAGATAGTCTTGTAAATGCGGGCCAAGATCTGCACACTGG
TATTTCGGTTTTTGGGGCCGCGGGCGGCGACGGGGCCCGTGCGTCCCAGCGCACATGTTCGGCGAGGCGG
GGCCTGCGAGCGCGGCCACCGAGAATCGGACGGGGGTAGTCTCAAGCTGGCCGGCCTGCTCTGGTGCCTG
GCCTCGCGCCGCCGTGTATCGCCCCGCCCTGGGCGGCAAGGCTGGCCCGGTCGGCACCAGTTGCGTGAGC
GGAAAGATGGCCGCTTCCCGGCCCTGCTGCAGGGAGCTCAAAATGGAGGACGCGGCGCTCGGGAGAGCGG
GCGGGTGAGTCACCCACACAAAGGAAAAGGGCCTTTCCGTCCTCAGCCGTCGCTTCATGTGACTCCACGG
AGTACCGGGCGCCGTCCAGGCACCTCGATTAGTTCTCGAGCTTTTGGAGTACGTCGTCTTTAGGTTGGGG
GGAGGGGTTTTATGCGATGGAGTTTCCCCACACTGAGTGGGTGGAGACTGAAGTTAGGCCAGCTTGGCAC
TTGATGTAATTCTCCTTGGAATTTGCCCTTTTTGAGTTTGGATCTTGGTTCATTCTCAAGCCTCAGACAG
TGGTTCAAAGTTTTTTTCTTCCATTTCAGGTGTCGTGAGGCTAGCACCGCCACCATGAGGAGTGGCGAGC
CGGCCTGCACCATGGACCAGGCCCGCGGGCTGGACGACGCGGCGGCGCGGGGCGGTCAGTGTCCGGGACT
GGGGCCGGCGCCGACGCCGACGCCTCCCGGCCGCCTGGGGGCGCCATACTCCGAGGCCTGGGGCTACTTC
CACCTGGCGCCGGGGCGCCCCGGGCATCCGTCGGGCCACTGGGCCACCTGCCGTCTGTGCGGGGAGCAGG
TGGGCCGCGGCCCGGGCTTCCACGCGGGGACCTCGGCGTTGTGGAGGCACCTGAGGAGCGCGCACCGGCG
GGAGCTGGAGAGCAGCGGCGCCGGGAGCTCCCCACCTGCCGCGCCCTGCCCGCCGCCGCCCGGCCCCGCT
GCGGCCCCCGAGGGCGACTGGGCGCGCCTGCTGGAACAGATGGGCGCGCTGGCCGTGCGCGGCAGCCGGC
GGGAGCGGGAGCTGGAGCGGCGCGAGCTGGCCGTGGAGCAGGGCGAGCGCGCCCTGGAGCGGAGGCGGAG
GGCGCTGCAGGAGGAAGAGCGCGCCGCGGCCCAGGCGCGCCGGGAACTGCAGGCCGAGCGGGAGGCGCTG
CAGGCGCGGCTGCGGGATGTGAGCCGCCGTGAGGGCGCCCTGGGCTGGGCCCCCGCTGCGCCGCCGCCGC
TCAAGGACGACCCCGAGGGTGACAGGGACGGCTGCGTCATCACAAAGGTCCTCCTGTAGTAATGAACTAG
TCCGTAACTTGAAAGTATTTCGATTTCTTGGCTTTATATATCTTGTGGAAAGGACGAGCAAACTGGTCTC
GGGTGTTATAGACGCGTTAAGTCGACAATCAACCTCTGGATTACAAAATTTGTGAAAGATTGACTGGTAT
TCTTAACTATGTTGCTCCTTTTACGCTATGTGGATACGCTGCTTTAATGCCTTTGTATCATGCTATTGCT
TCCCGTATGGCTTTCATTTTCTCCTCCTTGTATAAATCCTGGTTGCTGTCTCTTTATGAGGAGTTGTGGC
CCGTTGTCAGGCAACGTGGCGTGGTGTGCACTGTGTTTGCTGACGCAACCCCCACTGGTTGGGGCATTGC
CACCACCTGTCAGCTCCTTTCCGGGACTTTCGCTTTCCCCCTCCCTATTGCCACGGCGGAACTCATCGCC
GCCTGCCTTGCCCGCTGCTGGACAGGGGCTCGGCTGTTGGGCACTGACAATTCCGTGGTGTTGTCGGGGA
AATCATCGTCCTTTCCTTGGCTGCTCGCCTGTGTTGCCACCTGGATTCTGCGCGGGACGTCCTTCTGCTA
CGTCCCTTCGGCCCTCAATCCAGCGGACCTTCCTTCCCGCGGCCTGCTGCCGGCTCTGCGGCCTCTTCCG
CGTCTTCGCCTTCGCCCTCAGACGAGTCGGATCTCCCTTTGGGCCGCCTCCCCGCGTCGACTTTAAGACC
AATGACTTACAAGGCAGCTGTAGATCTTAGCCACTTTTTAAAAGAAAAGGGGGGACTGGAAGGGCTAATT
CACTCCCAACGAAGACAAGATCTGCTTTTTGCTTGTACTGGGTCTCTCTGGTTAGACCAGATCTGAGCCT
GGGAGCTCTCTGGCTAACTAGGGAACCCACTGCTTAAGCCTCAATAAAGCTTGCCTTGAGTGCTTCAAGT
AGTGTGTGCCCGTCTGTTGTGTGACTCTGGTAACTAGAGATCCCTCAGACCCTTTTAGTCAGTGTGGAAA
ATCTCTAGCAGTACGTATAGTAGTTCATGTCATCTTATTATTCAGTATTTATAACTTGCAAAGAAATGAA
TATCAGAGAGTGAGAGGAACTTGTTTATTGCAGCTTATAATGGTTACAAATAAAGCAATAGCATCACAAA
TTTCACAAATAAAGCATTTTTTTCACTGCATTCTAGTTGTGGTTTGTCCAAACTCATCAATGTATCTTAT
CATGTCTGGCTCTAGCTATCCCGCCCCTAACTCCGCCCATCCCGCCCCTAACTCCGCCCAGTTCCGCCCA
TTCTCCGCCCCATGGCTGACTAATTTTTTTTATTTATGCAGAGGCCGAGGCCGCCTCGGCCTCTGAGCTA
TTCCAGAAGTAGTGAGGAGGCTTTTTTGGAGGCCTAGGGACGTACCCAATTCGCCCTATAGTGAGTCGTA
TTACGCGCGCTCACTGGCCGTCGTTTTACAACGTCGTGACTGGGAAAACCCTGGCGTTACCCAACTTAAT
CGCCTTGCAGCACATCCCCCTTTCGCCAGCTGGCGTAATAGCGAAGAGGCCCGCACCGATCGCCCTTCCC
AACAGTTGCGCAGCCTGAATGGCGAATGGG
[124 nt withheld, positions 6401-6524]
C
[91 nt withheld, positions 6526-6616]
A
[49 nt withheld, positions 6618-6666]
CCTTTGACGTTGGAGTCCACGTTCTTT
[37 nt withheld, positions 6694-6730]
ACCCTATCTCGGTCTATTCTTTTGATTTATAAGGGATTTTGCCGATTTCGGCCTATTGGTTAAAAAATGA
GCTGATTTAACAAAAATTTAACGCGAATTTTAACAAAATATTAACGCTTACAATTTAGGTGGCACTTTTC
GGGGAAATGTGCGCGGAACCCCTATTTGTTTATTTTTCTAAATACATTCAAATATGTATCCGCTCATGAG
ACAATAACCCTGATAAATGCTTCAATAATATTGAAAAAGGAAGAGTATGAGTATTCAACATTTCCGTGTC
GCCCTTATTCCCTTTTTTGCGGCATTTTGCCTTCCTGTTTTTGCTCACCCAGAAACGCTGGTGAAAGTAA
AAGATGCTGAAGATCAGTTGGGTGCACGAGTGGGTTACATCGAACTGGATCTCAACAGCGGTAAGATCCT
TGAGAGTTTTCGCCCCGAAGAACGTTTTCCAATGATGAGCACTTTTAAAGTTCTGCTATGTGGCGCGGTA
TTATCCCGTATTGACGCCGGGCAAGAGCAACTCGGTCGCCGCATACACTATTCTCAGAATGACTTGGTTG
AGTACTCACCAGTCACAGAAAAGCATCTTACGGATGGCATGACAGTAAGAGAATTATGCAGTGCTGCCAT
AACCATGAGTGATAACACTGCGGCCAACTTACTTCTGACAACGATCGGAGGACCGAAGGAGCTAACCGCT
TTTTTGCACAACATGGGGGATCATGTAACTCGCCTTGATCGTTGGGAACCGGAGCTGAATGAAGCCATAC
CAAACGACGAGCGTGACACCACGATGCCTGTAGCAATGGCAACAACGTTGCGCAAACTATTAACTGGCGA
ACTACTTACTCTAGCTTCCCGGCAACAATTAATAGACTGGATGGAGGCGGATAAAGTTGCAGGACCACTT
CTGCGCTCGGCCCTTCCGGCTGGCTGGTTTATTGCTGATAAATCTGGAGCCGGTGAGCGTGGGTCTCGCG
GTATCATTGCAGCACTGGGGCCAGATGGTAAGCCCTCCCGTATCGTAGTTATCTACACGACGGGGAGTCA
GGCAACTATGGATGAACGAAATAGACAGATCGCTGAGATAGGTGCCTCACTGATTAAGCATTGGTAACTG
TCAGACCAAGTTTACTCATATATACTTTAGATTGATTTAAAACTTCATTTTTAATTTAAAAGGATCTAGG
TGAAGATCCTTTTTGATAATCTCATGACCAAAATCCCTTAACGTGAGTTTTCGTTCCACTGAGCGTCAGA
CCCCGTAGAAAAGATCAAAGGATCTTCTTGAGATCCTTTTTTTCTGCGCGTAATCTGCTGCTTGCAAACA
AAAAAACCACCGCTACCAGCGGTGGTTTGTTTGCCGGATCAAGAGCTACCAACTCTTTTTCCGAAGGTAA
CTGGCTTCAGCAGAGCGCAGATACCAAATACTGTTCTTCTAGTGTAGCCGTAGTTAGGCCACCACTTCAA
GAACTCTGTAGCACCGCCTACATACCTCGCTCTGCTAATCCTGTTACCAGTGGCTGCTGCCAGTGGCGAT
AAGTCGTGTCTTACCGGGTTGGACTCAAGACGATAGTTACCGGATAAGGCGCAGCGGTCGGGCTGAACGG
GGGGTTCGTGCACACAGCCCAGCTTGGAGCGAACGACCTACACCGAACTGAGATACCTACAGCGTGAGCT
ATGAGAAAGCGCCACGCTTCCCGAAGGGAGAAAGGCGGACAGGTATCCGGTAAGCGGCAGGGTCGGAACA
GGAGAGCGCACGAGGGAGCTTCCAGGGGGAAACGCCTGGTATCTTTATAGTCCTGTCGGGTTTCGCCACC
TCTGACTTGAGCGTCGATTTTTGTGATGCTCGTCAGGGGGGCGGAGCCTATGGAAAAACGCCAGCAACGC
GGCCTTTTTACGGTTCCTGGCCTTTTGCTGGCCTTTTGCTCACATGTTCTTTCCTGCGTTATCCCCTGAT
TCTGTGGATAACCGTATTACCGCCTTTGAGTGAGCTGATACCGCTCGCCGCAGCCGAACGACCGAGCGCA
GCGAGTCAGTGAGCGAGGAAGCGGAAGAGCGCCCAATACGCAAACCGCCTCTCCCCGCGCGTTGGCCGAT
TCATTAATGCAGCTGGCACGACAGGTTTCCCGACTGGAAAGCGGGCAGTGAGCGCAACGCAATTAATGTG
AGTTAGCTCACTCATTAGGCACCCCAGGCTTTACACTTTATGCTTCCGGCTCGTATGTTGTGTGGAATTG
TGAGCGGATAACAATTTCACACAGGAAACAGCTATGACCATGATTACGCCAAGCGCGCAATTAACCCTCA
CTAAAGGGAACAAAAGCTGGAGCTGCAAGC
