>Addgene plasmid #142970 | TFORF2666 | depositor partial sequence | sequence record 281048 | Insert
ACCGCCACCATGAGGAGTGGCGAGCCGGCCTGCACCATGGACCAGGCCCGCGGGCTGGACGACGCGGCGG
CGCGGGGCGGTCAGTGTCCGGGACTGGGGCCGGCGCCGACGCCGACGCCTCCCGGCCGCCTGGGGGCGCC
ATACTCCGAGGCCTGGGGCTACTTCCACCTGGCGCCGGGGCGCCCCGGGCATCCGTCGGGCCACTGGGCC
ACCTGCCGTCTGTGCGGGGAGCAGGTGGGCCGCGGCCCGGGCTTCCACGCGGGGACCTCGGCGTTGTGGA
GGCACCTGAGGAGCGCGCACCGGCGGGAGCTGGAGAGCAGCGGCGCCGGGAGCTCCCCACCTGCCGCGCC
CTGCCCGCCGCCGCCCGGCCCCGCTGCGGCCCCCGAGGGCGACTGGGCGCGCCTGCTGGAACAGATGGGC
GCGCTGGCCGTGCGCGGCAGCCGGCGGGAGCGGGAGCTGGAGCGGCGCGAGCTGGCCGTGGAGCAGGGCG
AGCGCGCCCTGGAGCGGAGGCGGAGGGCGCTGCAGGAGGAAGAGCGCGCCGCGGCCCAGGCGCGCCGGGA
ACTGCAGGCCGAGCGGGAGGCGCTGCAGGCGCGGCTGCGGGATGTGAGCCGCCGTGAGGGCGCCCTGGGC
TGGGCCCCCGCTGCGCCGCCGCCGCTCAAGGACGACCCCGAGGGTGACAGGGACGGCTGCGTCATCACAA
AGGTCCTCCTGTAGTAATGAACTAGTCCGTAACTTGAAAGTATTTCGATTTCTTGGCTTTATATATCTTG
TGGAAAGGACGAGCAAACTGGTCTCGGGTGTTATAG
