>Addgene plasmid #142970 | TFORF2666 | depositor partial sequence | sequence record 281049 | Barcode
GCAAACTGGTCTCGGGTGTTATAG
